Addgene plasmid #144068: TFORF0552
Purpose: Lentiviral vector for overexpressing transcription factor ORFs with unique 24-bp barcodes. Barcodes facilitate identification of transcription factors in pooled screens.
Depositing lab: Feng Zhang. Depositing organization: Broad Institute. Publication: A transcription factor atlas of directed differentiation. Joung J, Ma S, Tay T, Geiger-Schuller KR, Kirchgatterer PC, Verdine VK, Guo B, Arias-Garcia MA, Allen WE, Singh A, Kuksenko O, Abudayyeh OO, Gootenberg JS, Fu Z, Macrae RK, Buenrostro JD, Regev A, Zhang F. Cell. 2023 Jan 5;186(1):209-229.e26. doi: 10.1016/j.cell.2022.11.026. PubMed 36608654.
Backbone
  Vector backbone: pLX_TRC317
  Backbone manufacturer: Broad Institute Genetic Perturbation Platform
  Backbone size w/o insert (bp): 8264
  Vector type: Mammalian Expression, Lentiviral
  Selectable markers: Puromycin
Growth in bacteria
  Bacterial resistance: Ampicillin, 100 μg/mL
  Growth temperature: 37°C
  Growth strain: NEB Stable
  Copy number: High Copy
Gene/Insert
  Gene/Insert name: ZNF611
  Species: H. sapiens (human)
  Insert size (bp): 2012
  Entrez Gene: ZNF611
  Promoter: EF1a
  Cloning method: Unknown
  Sequencing primers: 5′ GGGTGGAGACTGAAGTTAGGCCAG; 3′ CACATAGCGTAAAAGGAGCAACATAG
Terms and licenses: Academic/Nonprofit Terms; Industry Terms: Not Available to Industry
Depositor comments: NM_001161501,ENST00000453741,ENST00000602162,ENST00000595798 . The transcription factor ORF portion of this plasmid was synthesized by Genewiz. Please test multiple small colonies in case of plasmid recombination. To make this collection available in a timely manner, a portion of this collection was not fully sequenced by Addgene. If an Addgene verified full plasmid sequence is not available, please contact us prior to placing an order to request the full sequence.
How to cite: TFORF0552 was a gift from Feng Zhang (Addgene plasmid # 144068 ; http://n2t.net/addgene:144068 ; RRID:Addgene_144068)
