[The description below was written by a language model from this plasmid's Addgene catalogue record and pLannotate feature annotations shown in this document.]
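Description:
TFORF0552 is a third-generation-style, self-inactivating lentiviral expression plasmid built on the pLX_TRC317 backbone and carrying the human zinc finger transcription factor ZNF611 as its open reading frame. It belongs to a large barcoded transcription factor ORF collection, in which each construct pairs one ORF with a unique 24-bp barcode so that the factor can be identified by sequencing in pooled overexpression screens, such as screens for factors that direct cell differentiation. In bacteria the plasmid is maintained through a high-copy ColE1/pUC-type origin and ampicillin resistance (AmpR). An f1 origin and remnants of a lac/T7/T3 cloning region are also present in the backbone. The depositor notes that the plasmid can recombine.

The viral genome is driven by an RSV promoter fused to a truncated HIV-1 5' LTR, followed by the Ψ packaging signal with a gag fragment, the RRE for Rev-dependent nuclear export, and a cPPT/CTS element that aids nuclear import. It ends in a ΔU3 3' LTR that inactivates LTR promoter activity after integration, with an SV40 poly(A) signal downstream. Within this unit, an SV40 promoter drives puromycin N-acetyltransferase for selection of transduced mammalian cells. A separate EF-1α promoter drives the roughly 2 kb synthesized ZNF611 ORF, and a WPRE downstream enhances transcript expression. The automated annotation labels only the first part of the ORF as ZNF611, leaving the remaining insert region and the barcode unannotated, so the barcode's exact position is not stated in the record. Short hits such as the U6 promoter and small t antigen fragments are likely incidental matches.
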