Features (pLannotate 1.2.2; 31 found; start..end, strand, type, name):
      5..231     +  promoter       RSV promoter: Rous sarcoma virus enhancer/promoter
    232..412     +  LTR            5' LTR (truncated): truncated 5' long terminal repeat (LTR) from HIV-1
    459..584     +  misc_feature   HIV-1 Ψ: packaging signal of human immunodeficiency virus type 1
    568..931     +  CDS            HIV-1 gag (fragment): gag protein from human immunodeficiency virus 1; gag
   1077..1310    +  misc_feature   RRE: The Rev response element (RRE) of HIV-1 allows for Rev-dependent mRNA export from the nucleus to the cytoplasm.
   1687..1713    +  CDS            Rev (fragment): human immunodeficiency virus 1 (HIV-1) Rev protein; rev; enhances nuclear export of unspliced and incompletely spliced viral mRNAs
   1720..1743    +  promoter       SV40 promoter (fragment): SV40 early promoter
   1744..1815    +  promoter       SV40 promoter (fragment): SV40 enhancer and early promoter
   1839..1974    +  rep_origin     SV40 ori: SV40 origin of replication
   2020..2616    +  CDS            PuroR (fragment): puromycin N-acetyltransferase; pac from Streptomyces; confers resistance to puromycin
   2665..2782    +  misc_feature   cPPT/CTS: central polypurine tract and central termination sequence of HIV-1
   2847..2913    +  CDS            small t antigen (fragment): SV40 (simian virus 40) small t antigen
   2920..4098    +  promoter       EF-1α promoter: strong constitutive promoter for human elongation factor EF-1α
   4103..4636    +  CDS            ZNF611 (fragment): ZN611_HUMAN - Experimental evidence at protein level: Swiss-Prot protein existence level 1. May be involved in transcriptional regulation. From Homo sapiens (Human).
   6038..6091    +  promoter       U6 promoter (fragment): RNA polymerase III promoter for human U6 snRNA
   6133..6721    +  misc_feature   WPRE: woodchuck hepatitis virus posttranscriptional regulatory element
   6772..6791    +  misc_feature   cPPT/CTS (fragment): central polypurine tract and central termination sequence of HIV-1
   6793..7026    +  LTR            3' LTR (ΔU3): self-inactivating 3' long terminal repeat (LTR) from HIV-1
   7104..7225    +  polyA_signal   SV40 poly(A) signal: SV40 polyadenylation signal
   7265..7400    +  rep_origin     SV40 ori: SV40 origin of replication
   7421..7439    -  promoter       T7 promoter: promoter for bacteriophage T7 RNA polymerase
   7447..7602    +  CDS            lacZα (fragment): LacZα fragment of β-galactosidase; lacZ fragment
   7607..8035    +  rep_origin     f1 ori (sequence partly withheld): f1 bacteriophage origin of replication; arrow indicates direction of (+) strand synthesis
   8088..8192    +  promoter       AmpR promoter: bla
   8193..9053    +  CDS            AmpR: β-lactamase; bla; confers resistance to ampicillin, carbenicillin, and related antibiotics
   9224..9812    +  rep_origin     ori: high-copy-number ColE1/pMB1/pBR322/pUC origin of replication
   9995..10087   +  CDS            lacI (fragment): lac repressor; lacI; The lac repressor binds to the lac operator to inhibit transcription in E. coli. This inhibition can be relieved by adding lactose or isopropyl-β-D-thiogalactopyranoside (IPTG).
  10100..10121   +  protein_bind   CAP binding site: CAP binding activates transcription in the presence of cAMP. E. coli catabolite activator protein
  10136..10166   +  promoter       lac promoter: promoter for the E. coli lac operon
  10174..10190   +  protein_bind   lac operator: The lac repressor binds to the lac operator to inhibit transcription in E. coli. This inhibition can be relieved by adding lactose or isopropyl-β-D-thiogalactopyranoside (IPTG). lac repressor encoded by lacI
  10235..10253   +  promoter       T3 promoter: promoter for bacteriophage T3 RNA polymerase
>Addgene plasmid #144068 | TFORF0552 | addgene full sequence | sequence record 396159 | Addgene NGS Result
TTAATGTAGTCTTATGCAATACTCTTGTAGTCTTGCAACATGGTAACGATGAGTTAGCAACATGCCTTAC
AAGGAGAGAAAAAGCACCGTGCATGCCGATTGGTGGAAGTAAGGTGGTACGATCGTGCCTTATTAGGAAG
GCAACAGACGGGTCTGACATGGATTGGACGAACCACTGAATTGCCGCATTGCAGAGATATTGTATTTAAG
TGCCTAGCTCGATACATAAACGGGTCTCTCTGGTTAGACCAGATCTGAGCCTGGGAGCTCTCTGGCTAAC
TAGGGAACCCACTGCTTAAGCCTCAATAAAGCTTGCCTTGAGTGCTTCAAGTAGTGTGTGCCCGTCTGTT
GTGTGACTCTGGTAACTAGAGATCCCTCAGACCCTTTTAGTCAGTGTGGAAAATCTCTAGCAGTGGCGCC
CGAACAGGGACTTGAAAGCGAAAGGGAAACCAGAGGAGCTCTCTCGACGCAGGACTCGGCTTGCTGAAGC
GCGCACGGCAAGAGGCGAGGGGCGGCGACTGGTGAGTACGCCAAAAATTTTGACTAGCGGAGGCTAGAAG
GAGAGAGATGGGTGCGAGAGCGTCAGTATTAAGCGGGGGAGAATTAGATCGCGATGGGAAAAAATTCGGT
TAAGGCCAGGGGGAAAGAAAAAATATAAATTAAAACATATAGTATGGGCAAGCAGGGAGCTAGAACGATT
CGCAGTTAATCCTGGCCTGTTAGAAACATCAGAAGGCTGTAGACAAATACTGGGACAGCTACAACCATCC
CTTCAGACAGGATCAGAAGAACTTAGATCATTATATAATACAGTAGCAACCCTCTATTGTGTGCATCAAA
GGATAGAGATAAAAGACACCAAGGAAGCTTTAGACAAGATAGAGGAAGAGCAAAACAAAAGTAAGACCAC
CGCACAGCAAGCGGCCGCTGATCTTCAGACCTGGAGGAGGAGATATGAGGGACAATTGGAGAAGTGAATT
ATATAAATATAAAGTAGTAAAAATTGAACCATTAGGAGTAGCACCCACCAAGGCAAAGAGAAGAGTGGTG
CAGAGAGAAAAAAGAGCAGTGGGAATAGGAGCTTTGTTCCTTGGGTTCTTGGGAGCAGCAGGAAGCACTA
TGGGCGCAGCGTCAATGACGCTGACGGTACAGGCCAGACAATTATTGTCTGGTATAGTGCAGCAGCAGAA
CAATTTGCTGAGGGCTATTGAGGCGCAACAGCATCTGTTGCAACTCACAGTCTGGGGCATCAAGCAGCTC
CAGGCAAGAATCCTGGCTGTGGAAAGATACCTAAAGGATCAACAGCTCCTGGGGATTTGGGGTTGCTCTG
GAAAACTCATTTGCACCACTGCTGTGCCTTGGAATGCTAGTTGGAGTAATAAATCTCTGGAACAGATTTG
GAATCACACGACCTGGATGGAGTGGGACAGAGAAATTAACAATTACACAAGCTTAATACACTCCTTAATT
GAAGAATCGCAAAACCAGCAAGAAAAGAATGAACAAGAATTATTGGAATTAGATAAATGGGCAAGTTTGT
GGAATTGGTTTAACATAACAAATTGGCTGTGGTATATAAAATTATTCATAATGATAGTAGGAGGCTTGGT
AGGTTTAAGAATAGTTTTTGCTGTACTTTCTATAGTGAATAGAGTTAGGCAGGGATATTCACCATTATCG
TTTCAGACCCACCTCCCAACCCCGAGGGGACCCATGCATTGCATCTCAATTAGTCAGCAACCAGGTGTGG
AAAGTCCCCAGGCTCCCCAGCAGGCAGAAGTATGCAAAGCATGCGTCTCAATTAGTCAGCAACCATAGTC
CCGCCCCTAACTCCGCCCATCCCGCCCCTAACTCCGCCCAGTTCCGCCCATTCTCCGCCCCATGGCTGAC
TAATTTTTTTTATTTATGCAGAGGCCGAGGCCGCCTCGGCCTCTGAGCTATTCCAGAAGTAGTGAGGAGG
CTTTTTTGGAGGCCTAGGCTTTTGCAAAAAGCTTTCTAGAGGTACCACCGGAGCTTACCATGACCGAGTA
CAAGCCCACGGTGCGCCTCGCCACCCGCGACGACGTCCCCAGGGCCGTACGCACCCTCGCCGCCGCGTTC
GCCGACTACCCCGCCACGCGCCACACCGTCGATCCGGACCGCCACATCGAGCGGGTCACCGAGCTGCAAG
AACTCTTCCTCACGCGCGTCGGGCTCGACATCGGCAAGGTGTGGGTCGCGGACGACGGCGCCGCCGTGGC
GGTCTGGACCACGCCGGAGAGCGTCGAAGCGGGGGCGGTGTTCGCCGAGATCGGCCCGCGCATGGCCGAG
TTGAGCGGTTCCCGGCTGGCCGCGCAGCAACAGATGGAAGGCCTCCTGGCGCCGCACCGGCCCAAGGAGC
CCGCGTGGTTCCTGGCCACCGTCGGCGTCTCGCCCGACCACCAGGGCAAGGGTCTGGGCAGCGCCGTCGT
GCTCCCCGGAGTGGAGGCGGCCGAGCGCGCCGGGGTGCCCGCCTTCCTGGAGACCTCCGCGCCCCGCAAC
CTCCCCTTCTACGAGCGGCTCGGCTTCACCGTCACCGCCGACGTCGAGGTGCCCGAAGGACCGCGCACCT
GGTGCATGACCCGCAAGCCCGGTGCCAGTTAACGAATTCTAGATCTTGAGACAAATGGCAGTATTCATCC
ACAATTTTAAAAGAAAAGGGGGGATTGGGGGGTACAGTGCAGGGGAAAGAATAGTAGACATAATAGCAAC
AGACATACAAACTAAAGAATTACAAAAACAAATTACAAAAATTCAAAATTTTCGGGTTTATTACAGGGAC
AGCAGAGATCCACTTTGGCGCCGGCTCGAGGCCTGCAGGTGCAAAGATGGATAAAGTTTTAAACAGAGAG
GAATCTTTGCAGCTAATGGACCTTCTAGGTCTTGAAAGGAGTGGGAATTGGCTCCGGTGCCCGTCAGTGG
GCAGAGCGCACATCGCCCACAGTCCCCGAGAAGTTGGGGGGAGGGGTCGGCAATTGAACCGGTGCCTAGA
GAAGGTGGCGCGGGGTAAACTGGGAAAGTGATGTCGTGTACTGGCTCCGCCTTTTTCCCGAGGGTGGGGG
AGAACCGTATATAAGTGCAGTAGTCGCCGTGAACGTTCTTTTTCGCAACGGGTTTGCCGCCAGAACACAG
GTAAGTGCCGTGTGTGGTTCCCGCGGGCCTGGCCTCTTTACGGGTTATGGCCCTTGCGTGCCTTGAATTA
CTTCCACCTGGCTGCAGTACGTGATTCTTGATCCCGAGCTTCGGGTTGGAAGTGGGTGGGAGAGTTCGAG
GCCTTGCGCTTAAGGAGCCCCTTCGCCTCGTGCTTGAGTTGAGGCCTGGCCTGGGCGCTGGGGCCGCCGC
GTGCGAATCTGGTGGCACCTTCGCGCCTGTCTCGCTGCTTTCGATAAGTCTCTAGCCATTTAAAATTTTT
GATGACCTGCTGCGACGCTTTTTTTCTGGCAAGATAGTCTTGTAAATGCGGGCCAAGATCTGCACACTGG
TATTTCGGTTTTTGGGGCCGCGGGCGGCGACGGGGCCCGTGCGTCCCAGCGCACATGTTCGGCGAGGCGG
GGCCTGCGAGCGCGGCCACCGAGAATCGGACGGGGGTAGTCTCAAGCTGGCCGGCCTGCTCTGGTGCCTG
GCCTCGCGCCGCCGTGTATCGCCCCGCCCTGGGCGGCAAGGCTGGCCCGGTCGGCACCAGTTGCGTGAGC
GGAAAGATGGCCGCTTCCCGGCCCTGCTGCAGGGAGCTCAAAATGGAGGACGCGGCGCTCGGGAGAGCGG
GCGGGTGAGTCACCCACACAAAGGAAAAGGGCCTTTCCGTCCTCAGCCGTCGCTTCATGTGACTCCACGG
AGTACCGGGCGCCGTCCAGGCACCTCGATTAGTTCTCGAGCTTTTGGAGTACGTCGTCTTTAGGTTGGGG
GGAGGGGTTTTATGCGATGGAGTTTCCCCACACTGAGTGGGTGGAGACTGAAGTTAGGCCAGCTTGGCAC
TTGATGTAATTCTCCTTGGAATTTGCCCTTTTTGAGTTTGGATCTTGGTTCATTCTCAAGCCTCAGACAG
TGGTTCAAAGTTTTTTTCTTCCATTTCAGGTGTCGTGAGGCTAGCACCGCCACCATGATGAAGGAGGTCT
TGTCAACAGGGCAAGGCAATACAGAAGTGATCCACACAGGGACATTGCAAAGACATGAAAGTCATCACAT
TGGAGATTTTTGCTTCCAGGAAATTGAGAAAGAAATTCATGACATTGAGTTTCAGTGTCAAGAAGATGAA
AGAAATGGCCTTGAAGCACCCATGACAAAAATAAAAAAGTTGACTGGTAGCACAGACCAACATGATCACA
GGCATGCTGGAAACAAGCCTATTAAAGATCAGCTTGGATCAAGCTTTTATTCACATCTGCCTGAACTCCA
CATATTTCAGATCAAAGGTGAAATTGGTAATCAACTTGAGAAGTCTACTAATGATGCTCCCTCAGTTTCA
ACATTCCAAAGAATTTCCTGTAGGCCCCAAACCCAGATTTCTAATAACTATGGGAATAATCCCCTGAATT
CTTCATTACTCCCACAAAAACAGGAAGTACACATGAGAGAAAAATCTTTCCAATGTAATAAGAGTGGCAA
AGCCTTTAATTGTAGCTCACTCTTAAGGAAACACCAGATACCCCATTTAGGAGACAAACAATATAAATGT
GATGTATGTGGCAAGCTCTTTAATCACGAGCAATACCTTGCATGCCATGATAGATGTCACACTGTTGAGA
AACCTTACAAGTGTAAAGAGTGTGGCAAGACCTTCAGTCAGGAGTCATCCCTTACCTGCCATCGTAGACT
TCATACTGGAGTAAAACGTTACAATTGTAATGAGTGTGGCAAGATCTTTGGTCAAAATTCAGCCCTTCTA
ATTGATAAGGCAATTGATACTGGAGAAAATCCTTACAAGTGTAATGAATGTGACAAGGCTTTTAATCAAC
AATCACAACTTTCACATCATAGAATTCATACTGGAGAGAAACCTTACAAATGTGAAGAATGTGACAAAGT
TTTCAGTCGGAAATCAACCATTGAGACACATAAGAGAATTCATACTGGAGAGAAACCATACAGATGTAAG
GTTTGTGACACAGCTTTCACGTGGCATTCACAGCTGGCTCGACATAGAAGAATTCATACTGCAAAGAAAA
CTTATAAATGTAATGAGTGTGGCAAGACCTTCAGTCACAAGTCATCCCTTGTATGCCATCATAGACTTCA
TGGTGGAGAGAAATCTTACAAATGTAAGGTTTGTGACAAGGCTTTTGTGTGGAGTTCACAACTGGCAAAA
CATACTAGAATTGACTGTGGAGAAAAACCTTACAAGTGTAATGAATGTGGGAAGACCTTTGGTCAAAATT
CAGATCTTTTAATTCATAAGTCAATTCATACTGGGGAGCAACCTTACAAATGTGATGAATGTGAAAAGGT
TTTCAGTCGTAAATCAAGCCTTGAGACACATAAGATAGGTCATACTGGAGAGAAACCATACAAATGTAAG
GTTTGTGACAAGGCTTTTGCGTGTCATTCCTATCTGGCAAAACATACTAGAATTCATAGTGGAGAGAAAC
CTTACAAGTGTAATGAGTGCAGCAAGACCTTCAGTCACAGGTCATACCTTGTATGCCATCATAGAGTTCA
TAGTGGTGAGAAACCTTACAAGTGTAATGAGTGCAGCAAGACCTTCAGTCGCAGGTCATCCCTTCATTGC
CATCGTAGACTTCATAGTGGTGAGAAACCTTACAAGTGTAATGAGTGTGGCAATACCTTCCGTCACTGCT
CATCCCTTATATACCATCGTAGACTTCATACTGGAGAGAAATCTTACAAATGTACAATTTGTGACAAGGC
TTTCGTGCGTAATTCACTCCTGTCAAGACATACCAGAATTCACACTGCAGAGAAACCTTACAAGTGTAAT
GAATGTGGGAAGGCTTTTAATCAACAATCACACCTTTCACGTCATCATAGAATTCATACTGGAGAGAAAC
CTTAGTAATGAACTAGTCCGTAACTTGAAAGTATTTCGATTTCTTGGCTTTATATATCTTGTGGAAAGGA
CGAAATGATGACCTCTTCTATGACATGACGCGTTAAGTCGACAATCAACCTCTGGATTACAAAATTTGTG
AAAGATTGACTGGTATTCTTAACTATGTTGCTCCTTTTACGCTATGTGGATACGCTGCTTTAATGCCTTT
GTATCATGCTATTGCTTCCCGTATGGCTTTCATTTTCTCCTCCTTGTATAAATCCTGGTTGCTGTCTCTT
TATGAGGAGTTGTGGCCCGTTGTCAGGCAACGTGGCGTGGTGTGCACTGTGTTTGCTGACGCAACCCCCA
CTGGTTGGGGCATTGCCACCACCTGTCAGCTCCTTTCCGGGACTTTCGCTTTCCCCCTCCCTATTGCCAC
GGCGGAACTCATCGCCGCCTGCCTTGCCCGCTGCTGGACAGGGGCTCGGCTGTTGGGCACTGACAATTCC
GTGGTGTTGTCGGGGAAATCATCGTCCTTTCCTTGGCTGCTCGCCTGTGTTGCCACCTGGATTCTGCGCG
GGACGTCCTTCTGCTACGTCCCTTCGGCCCTCAATCCAGCGGACCTTCCTTCCCGCGGCCTGCTGCCGGC
TCTGCGGCCTCTTCCGCGTCTTCGCCTTCGCCCTCAGACGAGTCGGATCTCCCTTTGGGCCGCCTCCCCG
CGTCGACTTTAAGACCAATGACTTACAAGGCAGCTGTAGATCTTAGCCACTTTTTAAAAGAAAAGGGGGG
ACTGGAAGGGCTAATTCACTCCCAACGAAGACAAGATCTGCTTTTTGCTTGTACTGGGTCTCTCTGGTTA
GACCAGATCTGAGCCTGGGAGCTCTCTGGCTAACTAGGGAACCCACTGCTTAAGCCTCAATAAAGCTTGC
CTTGAGTGCTTCAAGTAGTGTGTGCCCGTCTGTTGTGTGACTCTGGTAACTAGAGATCCCTCAGACCCTT
TTAGTCAGTGTGGAAAATCTCTAGCAGTACGTATAGTAGTTCATGTCATCTTATTATTCAGTATTTATAA
CTTGCAAAGAAATGAATATCAGAGAGTGAGAGGAACTTGTTTATTGCAGCTTATAATGGTTACAAATAAA
GCAATAGCATCACAAATTTCACAAATAAAGCATTTTTTTCACTGCATTCTAGTTGTGGTTTGTCCAAACT
CATCAATGTATCTTATCATGTCTGGCTCTAGCTATCCCGCCCCTAACTCCGCCCATCCCGCCCCTAACTC
CGCCCAGTTCCGCCCATTCTCCGCCCCATGGCTGACTAATTTTTTTTATTTATGCAGAGGCCGAGGCCGC
CTCGGCCTCTGAGCTATTCCAGAAGTAGTGAGGAGGCTTTTTTGGAGGCCTAGGGACGTACCCAATTCGC
CCTATAGTGAGTCGTATTACGCGCGCTCACTGGCCGTCGTTTTACAACGTCGTGACTGGGAAAACCCTGG
CGTTACCCAACTTAATCGCCTTGCAGCACATCCCCCTTTCGCCAGCTGGCGTAATAGCGAAGAGGCCCGC
ACCGATCGCCCTTCCCAACAGTTGCGCAGCCTGAATGGCGAATGGG
[124 nt withheld, positions 7607-7730]
C
[91 nt withheld, positions 7732-7822]
A
[49 nt withheld, positions 7824-7872]
CCTTTGACGTTGGAGTCCACGTTCTTT
[37 nt withheld, positions 7900-7936]
ACCCTATCTCGGTCTATTCTTTTGATTTATAAGGGATTTTGCCGATTTCGGCCTATTGGTTAAAAAATGA
GCTGATTTAACAAAAATTTAACGCGAATTTTAACAAAATATTAACGCTTACAATTTAGGTGGCACTTTTC
GGGGAAATGTGCGCGGAACCCCTATTTGTTTATTTTTCTAAATACATTCAAATATGTATCCGCTCATGAG
ACAATAACCCTGATAAATGCTTCAATAATATTGAAAAAGGAAGAGTATGAGTATTCAACATTTCCGTGTC
GCCCTTATTCCCTTTTTTGCGGCATTTTGCCTTCCTGTTTTTGCTCACCCAGAAACGCTGGTGAAAGTAA
AAGATGCTGAAGATCAGTTGGGTGCACGAGTGGGTTACATCGAACTGGATCTCAACAGCGGTAAGATCCT
TGAGAGTTTTCGCCCCGAAGAACGTTTTCCAATGATGAGCACTTTTAAAGTTCTGCTATGTGGCGCGGTA
TTATCCCGTATTGACGCCGGGCAAGAGCAACTCGGTCGCCGCATACACTATTCTCAGAATGACTTGGTTG
AGTACTCACCAGTCACAGAAAAGCATCTTACGGATGGCATGACAGTAAGAGAATTATGCAGTGCTGCCAT
AACCATGAGTGATAACACTGCGGCCAACTTACTTCTGACAACGATCGGAGGACCGAAGGAGCTAACCGCT
TTTTTGCACAACATGGGGGATCATGTAACTCGCCTTGATCGTTGGGAACCGGAGCTGAATGAAGCCATAC
CAAACGACGAGCGTGACACCACGATGCCTGTAGCAATGGCAACAACGTTGCGCAAACTATTAACTGGCGA
ACTACTTACTCTAGCTTCCCGGCAACAATTAATAGACTGGATGGAGGCGGATAAAGTTGCAGGACCACTT
CTGCGCTCGGCCCTTCCGGCTGGCTGGTTTATTGCTGATAAATCTGGAGCCGGTGAGCGTGGGTCTCGCG
GTATCATTGCAGCACTGGGGCCAGATGGTAAGCCCTCCCGTATCGTAGTTATCTACACGACGGGGAGTCA
GGCAACTATGGATGAACGAAATAGACAGATCGCTGAGATAGGTGCCTCACTGATTAAGCATTGGTAACTG
TCAGACCAAGTTTACTCATATATACTTTAGATTGATTTAAAACTTCATTTTTAATTTAAAAGGATCTAGG
TGAAGATCCTTTTTGATAATCTCATGACCAAAATCCCTTAACGTGAGTTTTCGTTCCACTGAGCGTCAGA
CCCCGTAGAAAAGATCAAAGGATCTTCTTGAGATCCTTTTTTTCTGCGCGTAATCTGCTGCTTGCAAACA
AAAAAACCACCGCTACCAGCGGTGGTTTGTTTGCCGGATCAAGAGCTACCAACTCTTTTTCCGAAGGTAA
CTGGCTTCAGCAGAGCGCAGATACCAAATACTGTTCTTCTAGTGTAGCCGTAGTTAGGCCACCACTTCAA
GAACTCTGTAGCACCGCCTACATACCTCGCTCTGCTAATCCTGTTACCAGTGGCTGCTGCCAGTGGCGAT
AAGTCGTGTCTTACCGGGTTGGACTCAAGACGATAGTTACCGGATAAGGCGCAGCGGTCGGGCTGAACGG
GGGGTTCGTGCACACAGCCCAGCTTGGAGCGAACGACCTACACCGAACTGAGATACCTACAGCGTGAGCT
ATGAGAAAGCGCCACGCTTCCCGAAGGGAGAAAGGCGGACAGGTATCCGGTAAGCGGCAGGGTCGGAACA
GGAGAGCGCACGAGGGAGCTTCCAGGGGGAAACGCCTGGTATCTTTATAGTCCTGTCGGGTTTCGCCACC
TCTGACTTGAGCGTCGATTTTTGTGATGCTCGTCAGGGGGGCGGAGCCTATGGAAAAACGCCAGCAACGC
GGCCTTTTTACGGTTCCTGGCCTTTTGCTGGCCTTTTGCTCACATGTTCTTTCCTGCGTTATCCCCTGAT
TCTGTGGATAACCGTATTACCGCCTTTGAGTGAGCTGATACCGCTCGCCGCAGCCGAACGACCGAGCGCA
GCGAGTCAGTGAGCGAGGAAGCGGAAGAGCGCCCAATACGCAAACCGCCTCTCCCCGCGCGTTGGCCGAT
TCATTAATGCAGCTGGCACGACAGGTTTCCCGACTGGAAAGCGGGCAGTGAGCGCAACGCAATTAATGTG
AGTTAGCTCACTCATTAGGCACCCCAGGCTTTACACTTTATGCTTCCGGCTCGTATGTTGTGTGGAATTG
TGAGCGGATAACAATTTCACACAGGAAACAGCTATGACCATGATTACGCCAAGCGCGCAATTAACCCTCA
CTAAAGGGAACAAAAGCTGGAGCTGCAAGC
