>Addgene plasmid #144068 | TFORF0552 | depositor partial sequence | sequence record 284328 | Insert
ACCGCCACCATGATGAAGGAGGTCTTGTCAACAGGGCAAGGCAATACAGAAGTGATCCACACAGGGACAT
TGCAAAGACATGAAAGTCATCACATTGGAGATTTTTGCTTCCAGGAAATTGAGAAAGAAATTCATGACAT
TGAGTTTCAGTGTCAAGAAGATGAAAGAAATGGCCTTGAAGCACCCATGACAAAAATAAAAAAGTTGACT
GGTAGCACAGACCAACATGATCACAGGCATGCTGGAAACAAGCCTATTAAAGATCAGCTTGGATCAAGCT
TTTATTCACATCTGCCTGAACTCCACATATTTCAGATCAAAGGTGAAATTGGTAATCAACTTGAGAAGTC
TACTAATGATGCTCCCTCAGTTTCAACATTCCAAAGAATTTCCTGTAGGCCCCAAACCCAGATTTCTAAT
AACTATGGGAATAATCCCCTGAATTCTTCATTACTCCCACAAAAACAGGAAGTACACATGAGAGAAAAAT
CTTTCCAATGTAATAAGAGTGGCAAAGCCTTTAATTGTAGCTCACTCTTAAGGAAACACCAGATACCCCA
TTTAGGAGACAAACAATATAAATGTGATGTATGTGGCAAGCTCTTTAATCACGAGCAATACCTTGCATGC
CATGATAGATGTCACACTGTTGAGAAACCTTACAAGTGTAAAGAGTGTGGCAAGACCTTCAGTCAGGAGT
CATCCCTTACCTGCCATCGTAGACTTCATACTGGAGTAAAACGTTACAATTGTAATGAGTGTGGCAAGAT
CTTTGGTCAAAATTCAGCCCTTCTAATTGATAAGGCAATTGATACTGGAGAAAATCCTTACAAGTGTAAT
GAATGTGACAAGGCTTTTAATCAACAATCACAACTTTCACATCATAGAATTCATACTGGAGAGAAACCTT
ACAAATGTGAAGAATGTGACAAAGTTTTCAGTCGGAAATCAACCATTGAGACACATAAGAGAATTCATAC
TGGAGAGAAACCATACAGATGTAAGGTTTGTGACACAGCTTTCACGTGGCATTCACAGCTGGCTCGACAT
AGAAGAATTCATACTGCAAAGAAAACTTATAAATGTAATGAGTGTGGCAAGACCTTCAGTCACAAGTCAT
CCCTTGTATGCCATCATAGACTTCATGGTGGAGAGAAATCTTACAAATGTAAGGTTTGTGACAAGGCTTT
TGTGTGGAGTTCACAACTGGCAAAACATACTAGAATTGACTGTGGAGAAAAACCTTACAAGTGTAATGAA
TGTGGGAAGACCTTTGGTCAAAATTCAGATCTTTTAATTCATAAGTCAATTCATACTGGGGAGCAACCTT
ACAAATGTGATGAATGTGAAAAGGTTTTCAGTCGTAAATCAAGCCTTGAGACACATAAGATAGGTCATAC
TGGAGAGAAACCATACAAATGTAAGGTTTGTGACAAGGCTTTTGCGTGTCATTCCTATCTGGCAAAACAT
ACTAGAATTCATAGTGGAGAGAAACCTTACAAGTGTAATGAGTGCAGCAAGACCTTCAGTCACAGGTCAT
ACCTTGTATGCCATCATAGAGTTCATAGTGGTGAGAAACCTTACAAGTGTAATGAGTGCAGCAAGACCTT
CAGTCGCAGGTCATCCCTTCATTGCCATCGTAGACTTCATAGTGGTGAGAAACCTTACAAGTGTAATGAG
TGTGGCAATACCTTCCGTCACTGCTCATCCCTTATATACCATCGTAGACTTCATACTGGAGAGAAATCTT
ACAAATGTACAATTTGTGACAAGGCTTTCGTGCGTAATTCACTCCTGTCAAGACATACCAGAATTCACAC
TGCAGAGAAACCTTACAAGTGTAATGAATGTGGGAAGGCTTTTAATCAACAATCACACCTTTCACGTCAT
CATAGAATTCATACTGGAGAGAAACCTTAGTAATGAACTAGTCCGTAACTTGAAAGTATTTCGATTTCTT
GGCTTTATATATCTTGTGGAAAGGACGAAATGATGACCTCTTCTATGACATG
