>Addgene plasmid #144068 | TFORF0552 | depositor partial sequence | sequence record 284329 | Barcode
AATGATGACCTCTTCTATGACATG
